>Addgene plasmid #158862 | JGI_018369 | addgene full sequence | sequence record 317432 | Addgene NGS Result
GCAACGCAAAATGCTGAATTTAGCAGGCAAGTTTCCTGATAAAGGGCCCTGTGAGTGCGACATTCGACGC
GCGAAAGCGAGTTGACGGCGCCCGAAATTTTCTTAGAGTTCGTTCAAGCTTCGGTTTCGGGGAGCCGCTA
AGGGATGCGGACCCAGCCGGGTAAGTCGCCGGGAACTATGGAATAATCCTAATTTCTGTGCGGCAGGCGC
GAGCTGCCGGAGCGAATATCATCCCTGTCGCAAACAGCAGGTCAATCAACGGTGGGTAGCGGGCTGCTAT
CCAGCGGCGGATAAGACTTGTCGGAGGAATCCTCTAGAAATAATTTTGTTTAACTTTAAGAAGGAGATAT
ACCATGAAGGCGATGCCGCAGCTCGCGCTGACCCGCGTCGACGTGGAGCGCCGTACACGCAAGCTGGCCG
CCGGAAACAGCTTCGGCGCGATCCTCCTGGTCACCCTCCTCGCGTGCTTGCTGCTCTTGGGCGCCGCCAG
CGATCCGCCGAAGACGCCGGCGATCGTGCCGCCGGCCGCGGCGTCCCCGCCGGACGATGGCCAGTGGACC
ATGCCCGCCAAGAACTATGCCTCCACCCGCTTCTCGGAGCTCTCCGAGATCAACGAGGGAAACGTGAAGA
ACCTCCAGGTCGCGTTCACCTTCTCCACGGGCGTGAACAAGGGCCAGGAGGCCGCGCCTCTCGTGGTCGG
CAACACGATGTACATCGTCACCCCGTTCCCGAACTTCGTCTACGCCCTCGATCTCTCGAAGCCCGGTGCC
CCCATGAAGTGGAAGTACGAGCCCAACCCCGAACCCGCCGCGCAGGGCGTGGCGTGCTGCGACGTGGTCA
ACCGCGGCGTTGCCTTCGCCGATGGCCGCATCTTCTTCAACACGCTGGACGGCCACACCATCGCCCTGGA
CGCGAATACGGGCAAGCCCATCTGGAACACGCACGTGGGCAACATCAACATCGGCGAGACCATCACCATG
GCGCCGCTGGTTGTCAAGGGGAAGGTGCTCGTCGGCAACTCCGGCGGCGAGATGGGGGTCCGCGGCTGGG
TGAAGGCGCTGGACGCTGGCGATGGCCATGTAGTGTGGATCGCGTTCTCGACCGGGCCCGACAAGGACGT
GCTCATCGGCCCCGATTTCAAGCCGCATTACGACATGGACAAGGGCAAGGACCTCGGGGTGACCACCTGG
CCGCCTGAAGCCTGGAAGATCGGCGGCGGTAACATGTGGGGCTGGATCTCCTACGATCCCGATCTCAACC
TGATCTTCCACGGCACCGGCAACCCCGGCCCCTGGAACCCCGACCTGCGCCCGGGCGACAACAAGTGGAC
CTCCGGCATCTTCGCGCGGGACCCAGATACCGGTGCCGCGAAGTGGTTCTACCAGTGGAGCCCGCACGAC
CTCCACGACTACGACGGCATCAACGAGCAGATCCTCCTGGACATGACCTGGCAGGGCAAGCCGCGGAAGG
TCCTGATCCGGCCGGAACGCAACGGCTACCTGTACATCCTGGACCGCACCACCGGCGAGGTGCTGTCGGC
CAAGCCGTTCGGCCCTGTCAACTCCTCGAAGGGGGTGGATCTGAAGACCGGCCGCCTCATCGTGAACCCG
GACAAGAAGACGGGGACCGGCAAGGTGGTCCGGGACATCTGCCCCACGGCGTCGGGACTGAAGGACTGGC
AGCCGTCGGCCTTCTCGCCGAAGACCGGCCTGCTGTACATCCCGCACAACAACCTGTGCATGGACGAGGA
GGGTGTCGAGGTCAACTATATCGCTGGCACCCCGTACGTCGGAATGAACGTCCGCATGATCCCGGGCCCC
GGCGGCAACCGCGGGGCGTTCACCGCCTGGGACATCGCAGCGGAGAAGCCGGCCTGGAGCCTCAAGGAAA
ATTTTCCAGTGTGGTCGGGAGCAGTGGTGACCGCGGGCGATGTCGTGTTCTACGGCACCATGGAAGGCTG
GTTCAAGGCGGTCTCGGCGAAGACGGGCGACCTGCTCTGGCAGTTTAAGACCAGCAGCGGCATCATCGGG
CAGCCCATCACTTACCGCGGCCCGGATGGGCACCAGTATGTCGCGATCCTGTCGGGCGTTGGCGGCTGGG
CGGGCGCGATCGTGAGCGGAGACCTCGACCCCCGCGACGCCACGGCCGCGCTGGGCTTCGTGAACGCGAT
GAAGGACTTGAAGAATGCGACCACCTCGGGCGGCACCTTGTACGTTTTCCGGCTCCCCGCCGAAAACCTC
TATTTTCAGGGACATCATCACCATCACCATCACCACTGACAGCTATGACCATGATTACGCCAAGCTTGCA
TGCCTGCAGGTCGACTCTAGAGGATCCCCGGGTACCGAGCTCGAATTCACTGGCCGTCGTTTTACAACGT
CGTGACTGGGAAAACCCTGGCGTTACCCAACTTAATCGCCTTGCAGCACATCCCCCTTTCGCCAGCTGGC
GTAATAGCGAAGAGGCCCGCACCGATCGCCCTTCCCAACAGTTGCGCAGCCTGAATGGCGAATGGCGCCT
GATGCGGTATTTTCTCCTTACGCATCTGTGCGGTATTTCACACCGCATATGGTGCACTCTCAGTACAATC
TGCTCTGATGCCGCATAGTTAAGCCAGCCCCGACACCCGCCAACACCCGCTGACGCGCCCTGACGGGCTT
GTATGCTCCCGGCATCCGCTTACAGACAAGCTGTGACCGTCTCCGGGAGCTGCATGTGTCAGAGGTTTTC
ACCGTCATCACCGAAACGCGCGAGACGAAAGGGCCTCGTGATACGCCTATTTTTATAGGTTAATGTCATG
ATAATAATGGTTTCTTAGCACCCTTTCTCGGTCCTTCAACGTTCCTGACAACGAGCCTCCTTTTCGCCAA
TCCATCGACAATCACCGCGAGTCCCTGCTCGAACGCTGCGTCCGGACCGGCTTCGTCGAAGGCGTCTATC
GCGGCCCGCAACAGCGGCGAGAGCGGAGCCTGTTCAACGGTGCCGCCGCGCTCGCCGGCATCGCTGTCGC
CGGCCTGCTCCTCAAGCACGGCCCCAACAGTGAAGTAGCTGATTGTCATCAGCGCATTGACGGCGTCCCC
GGCCGAAAAACCCGCCTCGCAGAGGAAGCGAAGCTGCGCGTCGGCCGTTTCCATCTGCGGTGCGCCCGGT
CGCGTGCCGGCATGGATGCGCGCGCCATCGCGGTAGGCGAGCAGCGCCTGCCTGAAGCTGCGGGCATTCC
CGATCAGAAATGAGCGCCAGTCGTCGTCGGCTCTCGGCACCGAATGCGTATGATTCTCCGCCAGCATGGC
TTCGGCCAGTGCGTCGAGCAGCGCCCGCTTGTTCCTGAAGTGCCAGTAAAGCGCCGGCTGCTGAACCCCC
AACCGTTCCGCCAGTTTGCGTGTCGTCAGACCGTCTACGCCGACCTCGTTCAACAGGTCCAGGGCGGCAC
GGATCACTGTATTCGGCTGCAACTTTGTCATGCTTGACACTTTATCACTGATAAACATAATATGTCCACC
AACTTATCAGTGATAAAGAATCCGCGCGTTCAATCGGACCAGCGGAGGCTGGTCCGGAGGCCAGACGTGA
AACCCAACATACCCCTGATCGTAATTCTGAGCACTGTCGCGCTCGACGCTGTCGGCATCGGCCTGATTAT
GCCGGTGCTGCCGGGCCTCCTGCGCGATCTGGTTCACTCGAACGACGTCACCGCCCACTATGGCATTCTG
CTGGCGCTGTATGCGTTGGTGCAATTTGCCTGCGCACCTGTGCTGGGCGCGCTGTCGGATCGTTTCGGGC
GGCGGCCAATCTTGCTCGTCTCGCTGGCCGGCGCCACTGTCGACTACGCCATCATGGCGACAGCGCCTTT
CCTTTGGGTTCTCTATATCGGGCGGATCGTGGCCGGCATCACCGGGGCGACTGGGGCGGTAGCCGGCGCT
TATATTGCCGATATCACTGATGGCGATGAGCGCGCGCGGCACTTCGGCTTCATGAGCGCCTGTTTCGGGT
TCGGGATGGTCGCGGGACCTGTGCTCGGTGGGCTGATGGGCGGTTTCTCCCCCCACGCTCCGTTCTTCGC
CGCGGCAGCCTTGAACGGCCTCAATTTCCTGACGGGCTGTTTCCTTTTGCCGGAGTCGCACAAAGGCGAA
CGCCGGCCGTTACGCCGGGAGGCTCTCAACCCGCTCGCTTCGTTCCGGTGGGCCCGGGGCATGACCGTCG
TCGCCGCCCTGATGGCGGTCTTCTTCATCATGCAACTTGTCGGACAGGTGCCGGCCGCGCTTTGGGTCAT
TTTCGGCGAGGATCGCTTTCACTGGGACGCGACCACGATCGGCATTTCGCTTGCCGCATTTGGCATTCTG
CATTCACTCGCCCAGGCAATGATCACCGGCCCTGTAGCCGCCCGGCTCGGCGAAAGGCGGGCACTCATGC
TCGGAATGATTGCCGACGGCACAGGCTACATCCTGCTTGCCTTCGCGACACGGGGATGGATGGCGTTCCC
GATCATGGTCCTGCTTGCTTCGGGTGGCATCGGAATGCCGGCGCTGCAAGCAATGTTGTCCAGGCAGGTG
GATGAGGAACGTCAGGGGCAGCTGCAAGGCTCACTGGCGGCGCTCACCAGCCTGACCTCGATCGTCGGAC
CCCTCCTCTTCACGGCGATCTATGCGGCTTCTATAACAACGTGGAACGGGTGGGCATGGATTGCAGGCGC
TGCCCTCTACTTGCTCTGCCTGCCGGCGCTGCGTCGCGGGCTTTGGAGCGGCGCAGGGCAACGAGCCGAT
CGCTGATCGTGGAAACGATAGGCCTATGCCATGCGGGTCAAGGCGACTTCCGGCAAGCTATACGCGCCCT
AGAATTGTCAATTTTAATCCTCTGTTTATCGGCAGTTCGTAGAGCGCGCCGTGCGTCCCGAGCGATACTG
AGCGAAGCAAGTGCGTCGAGCAGTGCCCGCTTGTTCCTGAAATGCCAGTAAAGCGCTGGCTGCTGAACCC
CCAGCCGGAACTGACCCCACAAGGCCCTAGCGTTTGCAATGCACCAGGTCATCATTGACCCAGGCGTGTT
CCACCAGGCCGCTGCCTCGCAACTCTTCGCAGGCTTCGCCGACCTGCTCGCGCCACTTCTTCACGCGGGT
GGAATCCGATCCGCACATGAGGCGGAAGGTTTCCAGCTTGAGCGGGTACGGCTCCCGGTGCGAGCTGAAA
TAGTCGAACATCCGTCGGGCCGTCGGCGACAGCTTGCGGTACTTCTCCCATATGAATTTCGTGTAGTGGT
CGCCAGCAAACAGCACGACGATTTCCTCGTCGATCAGGACCTGGCAACGGGACGTTTTCTTGCCACGGTC
CAGGACGCGGAAGCGGTGCAGCAGCGACACCGATTCCAGGTGCCCAACGCGGTCGGACGTGAAGCCCATC
GCCGTCGCCTGTAGGCGCGACAGGCATTCCTCGGCCTTCGTGTAATACCGGCCATTGATCGACCAGCCCA
GGTCCTGGCAAAGCTCGTAGAACGTGAAGGTGATCGGCTCGCCGATAGGGGTGCGCTTCGCGTACTCCAA
CACCTGCTGCCACACCAGTTCGTCATCGTCGGCCCGCAGCTCGACGCCGGTGTAGGTGATCTTCACGTCC
TTGTTGACGTGGAAAATGACCTTGTTTTGCAGCGCCTCGCGCGGGATTTTCTTGTTGCGCGTGGTGAACA
GGGCAGAGCGGGCCGTGTCGTTTGGCATCGCTCGCATCGTGTCCGGCCACGGCGCAATATCGAACAAGGA
AAGCTGCATTTCCTTGATCTGCTGCTTCGTGTGTTTCAGCAACGCGGCCTGCTTGGCCTCGCTGACCTGT
TTTGCCAGGTCCTCGCCGGCGGTTTTTCGCTTCTTGGTCGTCATAGTTCCTCGCGTGTCGATGGTCATCG
ACTTCGCCAAACCTGCCGCCTCCTGTTCGAGACGACGCGAACGCTCCACGGCGGCCGATGGCGCGGGCAG
GGCAGGGGGAGCCAGTTGCACGCTGTCGCGCTCGATCTTGGCCGTAGCTTGCTGGACCATCGAGCCGACG
GACTGGAAGGTTTCGCGGGGCGCACGCATGACGGTGCGGCTTGCGATGGTTTCGGCATCCTCGGCGGAAA
ACCCCGCGTCGATCAGTTCTTGCCTGTATGCCTTCCGGTCAAACGTCCGATTCATTCACCCTCCTTGCGG
GATTGCCCCGACTCACGCCGGGGCAATGTGCCCTTATTCCTGATTTGACCCGCCTGGTGCCTTGGTGTCC
AGATAATCCACCTTATCGGCAATGAAGTCGGTCCCGTAGACCGTCTGGCCGTCCTTCTCGTACTTGGTAT
TCCGAATCTTGCCCTGCACGAATACCAGCTCCGCGAAGTCGCTCTTCTTGATGGAGCGCATGGGGACGTG
CTTGGCAATCACGCGCACCCCCCGGCCGTTTTAGCGGCTAAAAAAGTCATGGCTCTGCCCTCGGGCGGAC
CACGCCCATCATGACCTTGCCAAGCTCGTCCTGCTTCTCTTCGATCTTCGCCAGCAGGGCGAGGATCGTG
GCATCACCGAACCGCGCCGTGCGCGGGTCGTCGGTGAGCCAGAGTTTCAGCAGGCCGCCCAGGCGGCCCA
GGTCGCCATTGATGCGGGCCAGCTCGCGGACGTGCTCATAGTCCACGACGCCCGTGATTTTGTAGCCCTG
GCCGACGGCCAGCAGGTAGGCCTACAGGCTCATGCCGGCCGCCGCCGCCTTTTCCTCAATCGCTCTTCGT
TCGTCTGGAAGGCAGTACACCTTGATAGGTGGGCTGCCCTTCCTGGTTGGCTTGGTTTCATCAGCCATCC
GCTTGCCCTCATCTGTTACGCCGGCGGTAGCCGGCCAGCCTCGCAGAGCAGGATTCCCGTTGAGCACCGC
CAGGTGCGAATAAGGGACAGTGAAGAAGGAACACCCGCTCGCGGGTGGGCCTACTTCACCTATCCTGCCC
GGCTGACGCCGTTGGATACACCAAGGAAAGTCTACACGAACCCTTTGGCAAAATCCTGTATATCGTGCGA
AAAAGGATGGATATACCGAAAAAATCGCTATAATGACCCCGAAGCAGGGTTATGCAGCGGAAAAGATCCG
TCGACCCTTTCCGACGCTCACCGGGCTGGTTGCCCTCGCCGCTGGGCTGGCGGCCGTCTATGGCCCTGCA
AACGCGCCAGAAACGCCGTCGAAGCCGTGTGCGAGACACCGCGGCCGCCGGCGTTGTGGATACCTCGCGG
AAAACTTGGCCCTCACTGACAGATGAGGGGCGGACGTTGACACTTGAGGGGCCGACTCACCCGGCGCGGC
GTTGACAGATGAGGGGCAGGCTCGATTTCGGCCGGCGACGTGGAGCTGGCCAGCCTCGCAAATCGGCGAA
AACGCCTGATTTTACGCGAGTTTCCCACAGATGATGTGGACAAGCCTGGGGATAAGTGCCCTGCGGTATT
GACACTTGAGGGGCGCGACTACTGACAGATGAGGGGCGCGATCCTTGACACTTGAGGGGCAGAGTGCTGA
CAGATGAGGGGCGCACCTATTGACATTTGAGGGGCTGTCCACAGGCAGAAAATCCAGCATTTGCAAGGGT
TTCCGCCCGTTTTTCGGCCACCGCTAACCTGTCTTTTAACCTGCTTTTAAACCAATATTTATAAACCTTG
TTTTTAACCAGGGCTGCGCCCTGTGCGCGTGACCGCGCACGCCGAAGGGGGGTGCCCCCCCTTCTCGAAC
CCTCCCGGCCCGCTAACGCGGGCCTCCCATCCCCCCAGGGGCTGCGCCCCTCGGCCGCGAACGGCCTCAC
CCCAAAAATGGCAGCCAAGCTGACCACTTCTGCGCTCGGCCCTTCCGGCTGGCTGGTTTATTGCTGATAA
ATCTGGAGCCGGTGAGCGTGGGTCTCGCGGTATCATTGCAGCACTGGGGCCAGATGGTAAGCCCTCCCGT
ATCGTAGTTATCTACACGACGGGGAGTCAGGCAACTATGGATGAACGAAATAGACAGATCGCTGAGATAG
GTGCCTCACTGATTAAGCATTGGTAACTGTCAGACCAAGTTTACTCATATATACTTTAGATTGATTTAAA
ACTTCATTTTTAATTTAAAAGGATCTAGGTGAAGATCCTTTTTGATAATCTCATGACCAAAATCCCTTAA
CGTGAGTTTTCGTTCCACTGAGCGTCAGACCCCGTAGAAAAGATCAAAGGATCTTCTTGAGATCCTTTTT
TTCTGCGCGTAATCTGCTGCTTGCAAACAAAAAAACCACCGCTACCAGCGGTGGTTTGTTTGCCGGATCA
AGAGCTACCAACTCTTTTTCCGAAGGTAACTGGCTTCAGCAGAGCGCAGATACCAAATACTGTTCTTCTA
GTGTAGCCGTAGTTAGGCCACCACTTCAAGAACTCTGTAGCACCGCCTACATACCTCGCTCTGCTAATCC
TGTTACCAGTGGCTGCTGCCAGTGGCGATAAGTCGTGTCTTACCGGGTTGGACTCAAGACGATAGTTACC
GGATAAGGCGCAGCGGTCGGGCTGAACGGGGGGTTCGTGCACACAGCCCAGCTTGGAGCGAACGACCTAC
ACCGAACTGAGATACCTACAGCGTGAGCTATGAGAAAGCGCCACGCTTCCCGAAGGGAGAAAGGCGGACA
GGTATCCGGTAAGCGGCAGGGTCGGAACAGGAGAGCGCACGAGGGAGCTTCCAGGGGGAAACGCCTGGTA
TCTTTATAGTCCTGTCGGGTTTCGCCACCTCTGACTTGAGCGTCGATTTTTGTGATGCTCGTCAGGGGGG
CGGAGCCTATGGAAAAACGCCAGCAACGCGGCCTTTTTACGGTTCCTGGCCTTTTGCTGGCCTTTTGCTC
ACATGTTCTTTCCTGCGTTATCCCCTGATTCTGTGGATAACCGTATTACCGCCTTTGAGTGAGCTGATAC
CGCTCGCCGCAGCCGAACGACCGAGCGCAGCGAGTCAGTGAGCGAGGAAGCGGAAGAGCGCCCAATACGC
AAACCGCCTCTCCCCGCGCGTTGGCCGATTCATTAATGCAGCTGGCACGACAGGTTTCCCGACTGGAAAG
CGGGCAGTGAGCGCAACGCAATTAATGTGAGTTAGCTCACTCATTAGGCACCCCAGGCTTTACACTTTAT
GCTTCCGGCTCGTATGTTGTGTGGAATTGTGAGCGGATAACAATTTCACACAGGAAACAGCTATGACCAT
GATTACGCCAAGCTAGCTTCCCGCTTGGTCGGGCCGCTTCGCGAGGGCCCGTTGACGACAACGGTGCGAT
GGGTCCCGGCCCCGGTCAAGACGATGCCAATACGTTGCGACACTACGCCTTGGCACTTTTAGAATTGCCT
TATCGTCCTGATAAGAAATGTCCGACCAGCTAAAGACATCGCGTCCAATCAAAGCCTAGAAAATATAGGC
GAAGGGACGCTAATAAGTCTTTCATAAGACCGCGCAAATCTAAAAATATCCTTAGATTCACGATGCGGCA
CTTCGGATGACTTCCGAGCGAGCCTGGAACCTCAGAAAAACGTCTGAGAGATACCGCGGATCTCACACAG
GAAATTTC
Features (pLannotate 1.2.2; 21 found; start..end, strand, type, name):
    325..347     +  RBS            RBS: efficient ribosome binding site from bacteriophage T7 gene 10 (Olins and Rangwala, 1989)
    552..2228    +  CDS            xoxF (fragment): XOXF_PARDE - Protein inferred from homology: Swiss-Prot protein existence level 3. From Paracoccus denitrificans.
   2256..2275    +  CDS            7xHis (fragment): 6xHis affinity tag
   2302..2358    -  misc_feature   MCS: pUC18/19 multiple cloning site
   2355..2512    +  CDS            lacZα (fragment): LacZα fragment of β-galactosidase; lacZ fragment
   2518..2617    -  misc_feature   bom (fragment): basis of mobility region from pBR322
   2719..2754    -  CDS            rop (fragment): Rop protein, which maintains plasmids at low copy number; rop
   2819..3461    -  CDS            TetR (fragment): tetracycline resistance regulatory protein; tetR
   3567..4766    +  CDS            TcR: tetracycline efflux protein; tetA; confers resistance to tetracycline
   4825..4977    -  CDS            tetR (fragment): TETR1_ECOLX - Experimental evidence at protein level: Swiss-Prot protein existence level 1. TetR is the repressor of the tetracycline resistance element; its N-terminal region forms a helix-turn-helix structure and binds DNA. Binding of tetracycline to TetR reduces the repressor affinity for the tetracycline resistance gene (tetA) promoter operator sites. From Escherichia coli.
   4997..6145    -  CDS            trfA: trans-acting replication protein that binds to and activates oriV
   6275..6379    -  CDS            traI (fragment): TRAI6_ECOLX - Experimental evidence at protein level: Swiss-Prot protein existence level 1. The initiation process of transfer DNA synthesis requires the interaction of at least three plasmid-specific components (TraH, I, and J) at the transfer origin resulting in the assembly of a specialised nucleoprotein complex - the relaxosome. Site- and strand-specific cleavage at the transfer origin is dependent on TraI and TraJ. From Escherichia coli.
   6417..6788    -  CDS            traJ: oriT-recognizing protein; traJ
   6821..6930    -  oriT           oriT: incP origin of transfer
   7083..7714    +  rep_origin     oriV: incP origin of replication
   7792..8005    +  CDS            bla(M) (fragment): β-lactamase lacking the signal sequence; bla(M); allows cytosolic expression of β-lactamase
   8177..8765    +  rep_origin     ori: high-copy-number ColE1/pMB1/pBR322/pUC origin of replication
   8948..9040    +  CDS            lacI (fragment): lac repressor; lacI; The lac repressor binds to the lac operator to inhibit transcription in E. coli. This inhibition can be relieved by adding lactose or isopropyl-β-D-thiogalactopyranoside (IPTG).
   9053..9074    +  protein_bind   CAP binding site: CAP binding activates transcription in the presence of cAMP. E. coli catabolite activator protein
   9089..9119    +  promoter       lac promoter: promoter for the E. coli lac operon
   9127..9143    +  protein_bind   lac operator: The lac repressor binds to the lac operator to inhibit transcription in E. coli. This inhibition can be relieved by adding lactose or isopropyl-β-D-thiogalactopyranoside (IPTG). lac repressor encoded by lacI
