[The description below was written by a language model from this plasmid's Addgene catalogue record and pLannotate feature annotations shown in this document.]
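Description:
JGI_018369 is a 9.5 kb broad-host-range bacterial expression plasmid built on the pCM80_PxoxF backbone and catalogued as a synthetic biology vector. The backbone carries the IncP replication system, with oriV and the trans-acting replication protein gene trfA. It also has an IncP oriT with traJ and a fragment of traI, which allow the plasmid to be mobilised by conjugation from a donor that supplies the remaining transfer functions. A ColE1/pMB1-type origin is present as well for maintenance in E. coli, and the record lists the plasmid as low copy. Selection is by tetracycline through the tetA efflux gene, which is flanked by tetR regulator sequences. Short fragments of bla, rop, bom, lacI and lacZα are annotated, and these appear to be remnants of earlier cloning steps rather than functional parts.

The payload is a synthetic gene named MesoLSHC416B, inserted by Gibson assembly. The annotation software matches it by homology to XoxF of Paracoccus denitrificans, which fits the stated purpose of studying rare earth element-dependent alcohol dehydrogenases. A bacteriophage T7 gene 10 ribosome binding site lies upstream of the coding region, and a polyhistidine tag follows it at the 3' end, which would permit affinity purification. The backbone name suggests that a xoxF promoter drives expression, but no such promoter is annotated in the feature table. The table does show a lac promoter, operator and CAP site further upstream in the same orientation. The source organism behind the synthetic sequence is not stated. The construct appears to belong to a batch of candidate XoxF-type enzymes made for expression and functional testing.
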