Addgene plasmid #158862: JGI_018369
Purpose: Rare earth element alcohol dehydrogenases
Depositing lab: Joint Genome Institute. Publication: Rare earth element alcohol dehydrogenases widely occur among globally distributed, numerically abundant and environmentally important microbes. Huang J, Yu Z, Groom J, Cheng JF, Tarver A, Yoshikuni Y, Chistoserdova L. ISME J. 2019 Aug;13(8):2005-2017. doi: 10.1038/s41396-019-0414-z. Epub 2019 Apr 5. PubMed 30952993.
Backbone
  Vector backbone: pCM80_PxoxF
  Vector type: Synthetic Biology
Growth in bacteria
  Bacterial resistance: Tetracycline, 10 μg/mL
  Growth temperature: 37°C
  Growth strain: Top10
  Copy number: Low Copy
Gene/Insert
  Gene/Insert name: MesoLSHC416B (alt name: Batch190_p083)
  Species: Synthetic
  Cloning method: Gibson Cloning
Terms and licenses: Academic/Nonprofit Terms; Industry Terms: Not Available to Industry
Depositor comments: pCM80_PxoxF vector with MesoLSHC416B insert, JGI ICE Registry: https://registry.jgi.doe.gov/entry/18369
How to cite: JGI_018369 was a gift from Joint Genome Institute (Addgene plasmid # 158862 ; http://n2t.net/addgene:158862 ; RRID:Addgene_158862)
