>Addgene plasmid #158862 | JGI_018369 | depositor partial sequence | sequence record 306572 | gene insert with vector overlaps
GACTTGTCGGAGGAATCCTCTAGAAATAATTTTGTTTAACTTTAAGAAGGAGATATACCATGAAGGCGAT
GCCGCAGCTCGCGCTGACCCGCGTCGACGTGGAGCGCCGTACACGCAAGCTGGCCGCCGGAAACAGCTTC
GGCGCGATCCTCCTGGTCACCCTCCTCGCGTGCTTGCTGCTCTTGGGCGCCGCCAGCGATCCGCCGAAGA
CGCCGGCGATCGTGCCGCCGGCCGCGGCGTCCCCGCCGGACGATGGCCAGTGGACCATGCCCGCCAAGAA
CTATGCCTCCACCCGCTTCTCGGAGCTCTCCGAGATCAACGAGGGAAACGTGAAGAACCTCCAGGTCGCG
TTCACCTTCTCCACGGGCGTGAACAAGGGCCAGGAGGCCGCGCCTCTCGTGGTCGGCAACACGATGTACA
TCGTCACCCCGTTCCCGAACTTCGTCTACGCCCTCGATCTCTCGAAGCCCGGTGCCCCCATGAAGTGGAA
GTACGAGCCCAACCCCGAACCCGCCGCGCAGGGCGTGGCGTGCTGCGACGTGGTCAACCGCGGCGTTGCC
TTCGCCGATGGCCGCATCTTCTTCAACACGCTGGACGGCCACACCATCGCCCTGGACGCGAATACGGGCA
AGCCCATCTGGAACACGCACGTGGGCAACATCAACATCGGCGAGACCATCACCATGGCGCCGCTGGTTGT
CAAGGGGAAGGTGCTCGTCGGCAACTCCGGCGGCGAGATGGGGGTCCGCGGCTGGGTGAAGGCGCTGGAC
GCTGGCGATGGCCATGTAGTGTGGATCGCGTTCTCGACCGGGCCCGACAAGGACGTGCTCATCGGCCCCG
ATTTCAAGCCGCATTACGACATGGACAAGGGCAAGGACCTCGGGGTGACCACCTGGCCGCCTGAAGCCTG
GAAGATCGGCGGCGGTAACATGTGGGGCTGGATCTCCTACGATCCCGATCTCAACCTGATCTTCCACGGC
ACCGGCAACCCCGGCCCCTGGAACCCCGACCTGCGCCCGGGCGACAACAAGTGGACCTCCGGCATCTTCG
CGCGGGACCCAGATACCGGTGCCGCGAAGTGGTTCTACCAGTGGAGCCCGCACGACCTCCACGACTACGA
CGGCATCAACGAGCAGATCCTCCTGGACATGACCTGGCAGGGCAAGCCGCGGAAGGTCCTGATCCGGCCG
GAACGCAACGGCTACCTGTACATCCTGGACCGCACCACCGGCGAGGTGCTGTCGGCCAAGCCGTTCGGCC
CTGTCAACTCCTCGAAGGGGGTGGATCTGAAGACCGGCCGCCTCATCGTGAACCCGGACAAGAAGACGGG
GACCGGCAAGGTGGTCCGGGACATCTGCCCCACGGCGTCGGGACTGAAGGACTGGCAGCCGTCGGCCTTC
TCGCCGAAGACCGGCCTGCTGTACATCCCGCACAACAACCTGTGCATGGACGAGGAGGGTGTCGAGGTCA
ACTATATCGCTGGCACCCCGTACGTCGGAATGAACGTCCGCATGATCCCGGGCCCCGGCGGCAACCGCGG
GGCGTTCACCGCCTGGGACATCGCAGCGGAGAAGCCGGCCTGGAGCCTCAAGGAAAATTTTCCAGTGTGG
TCGGGAGCAGTGGTGACCGCGGGCGATGTCGTGTTCTACGGCACCATGGAAGGCTGGTTCAAGGCGGTCT
CGGCGAAGACGGGCGACCTGCTCTGGCAGTTTAAGACCAGCAGCGGCATCATCGGGCAGCCCATCACTTA
CCGCGGCCCGGATGGGCACCAGTATGTCGCGATCCTGTCGGGCGTTGGCGGCTGGGCGGGCGCGATCGTG
AGCGGAGACCTCGACCCCCGCGACGCCACGGCCGCGCTGGGCTTCGTGAACGCGATGAAGGACTTGAAGA
ATGCGACCACCTCGGGCGGCACCTTGTACGTTTTCCGGCTCCCCGCCGAAAACCTCTATTTTCAGGGACA
TCATCACCATCACCATCACCACTGACAGCT
